Addgene plasmid #130920: pLenti-CMV-cGAS R71/75E C396/7A-HA
Purpose: Expresses human cGAS with R71/75E and C396/397A point mutations; Puromycin selection marker
Depositing lab: Jonathan Kagan. Depositing organization: Boston Children's Hospital. Publication: Phosphoinositide Interactions Position cGAS at the Plasma Membrane to Ensure Efficient Distinction between Self- and Viral DNA. Barnett KC, Coronas-Serna JM, Zhou W, Ernandes MJ, Cao A, Kranzusch PJ, Kagan JC. Cell. 2019 Mar 7;176(6):1432-1446.e11. doi: 10.1016/j.cell.2019.01.049. Epub 2019 Feb 28. PubMed 30827685.
Backbone
  Vector backbone: pLenti CMV GFP Puro
  Backbone manufacturer: Addgene (#17448)
  Backbone size w/o insert (bp): 8000
  Total vector size (bp): 9473
  Vector type: Mammalian Expression
  Selectable markers: Puromycin
Growth in bacteria
  Bacterial resistance: Ampicillin, 100 μg/mL
  Growth temperature: 37°C
  Growth strain: NEB Stable
  Copy number: High Copy
Gene/Insert
  Gene/Insert name: human cGAS R71/75E C396/7A
  Species: H. sapiens (human)
  Insert size (bp): 1600
  Mutation: aa 71 and 75 mutated to glutamate; aa 396 and 397 mutated to alanine
  Promoter: CMV
  Tag / fusion protein: HA (C terminal on insert)
  Cloning method: Restriction Enzyme; 5′ cloning site XbaI (not destroyed); 3′ cloning site SalI (not destroyed)
  Sequencing primers: 5′ CMV Forward
Terms and licenses: Academic/Nonprofit Terms; Industry Terms: Not Available to Industry
How to cite: pLenti-CMV-cGAS R71/75E C396/7A-HA was a gift from Jonathan Kagan (Addgene plasmid # 130920 ; http://n2t.net/addgene:130920 ; RRID:Addgene_130920)
