[The description below was written by a language model from this plasmid's Addgene catalogue record and pLannotate feature annotations shown in this document.]
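Description:
pLenti-CMV-cGAS R71/75E C396/7A-HA is a 9.5 kb HIV-1-based lentiviral transfer plasmid built on the pLenti CMV GFP Puro backbone, with the mutant cGAS insert cloned between retained XbaI and SalI sites. It is catalogued as a mammalian expression vector. In bacteria it is maintained through a high-copy ColE1/pUC-type origin and selected with ampicillin via β-lactamase. The backbone also carries an f1 origin, an SV40 origin, and remnants of lac and T7/T3 cloning-vector sequences.

The viral portion has the layout of a third-generation design. An RSV promoter sits immediately upstream of a truncated 5' LTR across the plasmid's circular junction and drives genomic RNA synthesis. It is followed by the Ψ packaging signal with a gag fragment, the RRE for Rev-dependent nuclear export, and the cPPT/CTS. A second truncated LTR and an SV40 polyadenylation signal close the transfer unit.

Between these elements, the CMV enhancer/promoter drives human cGAS, the cytosolic DNA sensor. This version carries glutamate substitutions at residues 71 and 75 and alanine substitutions at residues 396 and 397. It is fused at its C terminus to an HA epitope; the short annotated fragment is consistent with a single HA copy. A WPRE downstream enhances transcript expression, and a separate mouse PGK promoter drives puromycin N-acetyltransferase for selection of transduced cells.

The construct is intended for stable expression of this combined cGAS mutant in mammalian cells, detectable through the HA tag. The associated publication concerns phosphoinositide-dependent positioning of cGAS at the plasma membrane. The record does not state the functional consequence of each mutation.
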