Features (pLannotate 1.2.2; 29 found; start..end, strand, type, name):
      1..181     +  LTR            5' LTR (truncated): truncated 5' long terminal repeat (LTR) from HIV-1
    228..353     +  misc_feature   HIV-1 Ψ: packaging signal of human immunodeficiency virus type 1
    337..700     +  CDS            HIV-1 gag (fragment): gag protein from human immunodeficiency virus 1; gag
    846..1079    +  misc_feature   RRE: The Rev response element (RRE) of HIV-1 allows for Rev-dependent mRNA export from the nucleus to the cytoplasm.
   1456..1556    +  CDS            Rev (fragment): human immunodeficiency virus 1 (HIV-1) Rev protein; rev; enhances nuclear export of unspliced and incompletely spliced viral mRNAs
   1575..1691    +  misc_feature   cPPT/CTS: central polypurine tract and central termination sequence of HIV-1
   1714..2017    +  enhancer       CMV enhancer: human cytomegalovirus immediate early enhancer
   2018..2221    +  promoter       CMV promoter: human cytomegalovirus (CMV) immediate early promoter
   2304..3869    +  CDS            CGAS: CGAS_HUMAN - Also known as C6orf150 From Homo sapiens (Human).
   3870..3897    +  CDS            3xHA (fragment): three tandem HA epitope tags
   3906..4494    +  misc_feature   WPRE: woodchuck hepatitis virus posttranscriptional regulatory element
   4508..5007    +  promoter       PGK promoter: mouse phosphoglycerate kinase 1 promoter
   5028..5627    +  CDS            PuroR: puromycin N-acetyltransferase; pac from Streptomyces alboniger; confers resistance to puromycin
   5695..5832    +  CDS            nef (fragment): NEF_HV1LA - Experimental evidence at protein level: Swiss-Prot protein existence level 1. Extracellular Nef protein targets CD4(+) T-lymphocytes for apoptosis by interacting with CXCR4 surface receptors. From Human immunodeficiency virus type 1 group M subtype B (isolate Lai) (HIV-1).
   5818..5998    +  LTR            5' LTR (truncated): truncated 5' long terminal repeat (LTR) from HIV-1
   6070..6191    +  polyA_signal   SV40 poly(A) signal: SV40 polyadenylation signal
   6231..6366    +  rep_origin     SV40 ori: SV40 origin of replication
   6387..6405    -  promoter       T7 promoter: promoter for bacteriophage T7 RNA polymerase
   6413..6568    +  CDS            lacZα (fragment): LacZα fragment of β-galactosidase; lacZ fragment
   6573..7001    +  rep_origin     f1 ori (sequence partly withheld): f1 bacteriophage origin of replication; arrow indicates direction of (+) strand synthesis
   7054..7158    +  promoter       AmpR promoter: bla
   7159..8019    +  CDS            AmpR: β-lactamase; bla; confers resistance to ampicillin, carbenicillin, and related antibiotics
   8190..8778    +  rep_origin     ori: high-copy-number ColE1/pMB1/pBR322/pUC origin of replication
   8961..9053    +  CDS            lacI (fragment): lac repressor; lacI; The lac repressor binds to the lac operator to inhibit transcription in E. coli. This inhibition can be relieved by adding lactose or isopropyl-β-D-thiogalactopyranoside (IPTG).
   9066..9087    +  protein_bind   CAP binding site: CAP binding activates transcription in the presence of cAMP. E. coli catabolite activator protein
   9102..9132    +  promoter       lac promoter: promoter for the E. coli lac operon
   9140..9156    +  protein_bind   lac operator: The lac repressor binds to the lac operator to inhibit transcription in E. coli. This inhibition can be relieved by adding lactose or isopropyl-β-D-thiogalactopyranoside (IPTG). lac repressor encoded by lacI
   9201..9219    +  promoter       T3 promoter: promoter for bacteriophage T3 RNA polymerase
   9247..9473    +  promoter       RSV promoter: Rous sarcoma virus enhancer/promoter
>Addgene plasmid #130920 | pLenti-CMV-cGAS R71/75E C396/7A-HA | addgene full sequence | sequence record 255041 | Addgene NGS Result
GGGTCTCTCTGGTTAGACCAGATCTGAGCCTGGGAGCTCTCTGGCTAACTAGGGAACCCACTGCTTAAGC
CTCAATAAAGCTTGCCTTGAGTGCTTCAAGTAGTGTGTGCCCGTCTGTTGTGTGACTCTGGTAACTAGAG
ATCCCTCAGACCCTTTTAGTCAGTGTGGAAAATCTCTAGCAGTGGCGCCCGAACAGGGACTTGAAAGCGA
AAGGGAAACCAGAGGAGCTCTCTCGACGCAGGACTCGGCTTGCTGAAGCGCGCACGGCAAGAGGCGAGGG
GCGGCGACTGGTGAGTACGCCAAAAATTTTGACTAGCGGAGGCTAGAAGGAGAGAGATGGGTGCGAGAGC
GTCAGTATTAAGCGGGGGAGAATTAGATCGCGATGGGAAAAAATTCGGTTAAGGCCAGGGGGAAAGAAAA
AATATAAATTAAAACATATAGTATGGGCAAGCAGGGAGCTAGAACGATTCGCAGTTAATCCTGGCCTGTT
AGAAACATCAGAAGGCTGTAGACAAATACTGGGACAGCTACAACCATCCCTTCAGACAGGATCAGAAGAA
CTTAGATCATTATATAATACAGTAGCAACCCTCTATTGTGTGCATCAAAGGATAGAGATAAAAGACACCA
AGGAAGCTTTAGACAAGATAGAGGAAGAGCAAAACAAAAGTAAGACCACCGCACAGCAAGCGGCCGCTGA
TCTTCAGACCTGGAGGAGGAGATATGAGGGACAATTGGAGAAGTGAATTATATAAATATAAAGTAGTAAA
AATTGAACCATTAGGAGTAGCACCCACCAAGGCAAAGAGAAGAGTGGTGCAGAGAGAAAAAAGAGCAGTG
GGAATAGGAGCTTTGTTCCTTGGGTTCTTGGGAGCAGCAGGAAGCACTATGGGCGCAGCGTCAATGACGC
TGACGGTACAGGCCAGACAATTATTGTCTGGTATAGTGCAGCAGCAGAACAATTTGCTGAGGGCTATTGA
GGCGCAACAGCATCTGTTGCAACTCACAGTCTGGGGCATCAAGCAGCTCCAGGCAAGAATCCTGGCTGTG
GAAAGATACCTAAAGGATCAACAGCTCCTGGGGATTTGGGGTTGCTCTGGAAAACTCATTTGCACCACTG
CTGTGCCTTGGAATGCTAGTTGGAGTAATAAATCTCTGGAACAGATTTGGAATCACACGACCTGGATGGA
GTGGGACAGAGAAATTAACAATTACACAAGCTTAATACACTCCTTAATTGAAGAATCGCAAAACCAGCAA
GAAAAGAATGAACAAGAATTATTGGAATTAGATAAATGGGCAAGTTTGTGGAATTGGTTTAACATAACAA
ATTGGCTGTGGTATATAAAATTATTCATAATGATAGTAGGAGGCTTGGTAGGTTTAAGAATAGTTTTTGC
TGTACTTTCTATAGTGAATAGAGTTAGGCAGGGATATTCACCATTATCGTTTCAGACCCACCTCCCAACC
CCGAGGGGACCCGACAGGCCCGAAGGAATAGAAGAAGAAGGTGGAGAGAGAGACAGAGACAGATCCATTC
GATTAGTGAACGGATCTCGACGGTATCGGTTAACTTTTAAAAGAAAAGGGGGGATTGGGGGGTACAGTGC
AGGGGAAAGAATAGTAGACATAATAGCAACAGACATACAAACTAAAGAATTACAAAAACAAATTACAAAA
TTCAAAATTTTATCGATAAGCTTGGGAGTTCCGCGTTACATAACTTACGGTAAATGGCCCGCCTGGCTGA
CCGCCCAACGACCCCCGCCCATTGACGTCAATAATGACGTATGTTCCCATAGTAACGCCAATAGGGACTT
TCCATTGACGTCAATGGGTGGAGTATTTACGGTAAACTGCCCACTTGGCAGTACATCAAGTGTATCATAT
GCCAAGTACGCCCCCTATTGACGTCAATGACGGTAAATGGCCCGCCTGGCATTATGCCCAGTACATGACC
TTATGGGACTTTCCTACTTGGCAGTACATCTACGTATTAGTCATCGCTATTACCATGGTGATGCGGTTTT
GGCAGTACATCAATGGGCGTGGATAGCGGTTTGACTCACGGGGATTTCCAAGTCTCCACCCCATTGACGT
CAATGGGAGTTTGTTTTGGCACCAAAATCAACGGGACTTTCCAAAATGTCGTAACAACTCCGCCCCATTG
ACGCAAATGGGCGGTAGGCGTGTACGGTGGGAGGTCTATATAAGCAGAGCTCGTTTAGTGAACCGTCAGA
TCGCCTGGAGACGCCATCCACGCTGTTTTGACCTCCATAGAAGACACCGACTCTAGAGCCACCATGCAGC
CTTGGCACGGAAAGGCCATGCAGAGAGCTTCCGAGGCCGGAGCCACTGCCCCCAAGGCTTCCGCACGGAA
TGCCAGGGGCGCCCCGATGGATCCCACCGAGTCTCCGGCTGCCCCCGAGGCCGCCCTGCCTAAGGCGGGA
AAGTTCGGCCCCGCCAGGAAGTCGGGATCCCGGCAGAAAAAGAGCGCCCCGGACACCCAGGAGGAGCCGC
CCGTCGAGGCAACTGGGGCCCGCGCCAAAAAGGCCCCTCAGCGCGCCCAGGACACGCAGCCGTCTGACGC
CACCAGCGCCCCTGGGGCAGAGGGGCTGGAGCCTCCTGCGGCTCGGGAGCCGGCTCTTTCCAGGGCTGGT
TCTTGCCGCCAGAGGGGCGCGCGCTGCTCCACGAAGCCAAGACCTCCGCCCGGGCCCTGGGACGTGCCCA
GCCCCGGCCTGCCGGTCTCGGCCCCCATTCTCGTACGGAGGGATGCGGCGCCTGGGGCCTCGAAGCTCCG
GGCGGTTTTGGAGAAGTTGAAGCTCAGCCGCGATGATATCTCCACGGCGGCGGGGATGGTGAAAGGGGTT
GTGGACCACCTGCTGCTCAGACTGAAGTGCGACTCCGCGTTCAGAGGCGTCGGGCTGCTGAACACCGGGA
GCTACTATGAGCACGTGAAGATTTCTGCACCTAATGAATTTGATGTCATGTTTAAACTGGAAGTCCCCAG
AATTCAACTAGAAGAATATTCCAACACTCGTGCATATTACTTTGTGAAATTTAAAAGAAATCCGAAAGAA
AATCCTCTGAGTCAGTTTTTAGAAGGTGAAATATTATCAGCTTCTAAGATGCTGTCAAAGTTTAGGAAAA
TCATTAAGGAAGAAATTAACGACATTAAAGATACAGATGTCATCATGAAGAGGAAAAGAGGAGGGAGCCC
TGCTGTAACACTTCTTATTAGTGAAAAAATATCTGTGGATATAACCCTGGCTTTGGAATCAAAAAGTAGC
TGGCCTGCTAGCACCCAAGAAGGCCTGCGCATTCAAAACTGGCTTTCAGCAAAAGTTAGGAAGCAACTAC
GACTAAAGCCATTTTACCTTGTACCCAAGCATGCAAAGGAAGGAAATGGTTTCCAAGAAGAAACATGGCG
GCTATCCTTCTCTCACATCGAAAAGGAAATTTTGAACAATCATGGAAAATCTAAAACGGCCGCTGAAAAC
AAAGAAGAGAAATGTTGCAGGAAAGATTGTTTAAAACTAATGAAATACCTTTTAGAACAGCTGAAAGAAA
GGTTTAAAGACAAAAAACATCTGGATAAATTCTCTTCTTATCATGTGAAAACTGCCTTCTTTCACGTATG
TACCCAGAACCCTCAAGACAGTCAGTGGGACCGCAAAGACCTGGGCCTCTGCTTTGATAACTGCGTGACA
TACTTTCTTCAGTGCCTCAGGACAGAAAAACTTGAGAATTATTTTATTCCTGAATTCAATCTATTCTCTA
GCAACTTAATTGACAAAAGAAGTAAAGAATTTCTGACAAAGCAAATTGAATATGAAAGAAACAATGAGTT
TCCAGTTTTTGATGAATTTTACCCATACGATGTTCCAGATTACGCTTGAGTCGACAATCAACCTCTGGAT
TACAAAATTTGTGAAAGATTGACTGGTATTCTTAACTATGTTGCTCCTTTTACGCTATGTGGATACGCTG
CTTTAATGCCTTTGTATCATGCTATTGCTTCCCGTATGGCTTTCATTTTCTCCTCCTTGTATAAATCCTG
GTTGCTGTCTCTTTATGAGGAGTTGTGGCCCGTTGTCAGGCAACGTGGCGTGGTGTGCACTGTGTTTGCT
GACGCAACCCCCACTGGTTGGGGCATTGCCACCACCTGTCAGCTCCTTTCCGGGACTTTCGCTTTCCCCC
TCCCTATTGCCACGGCGGAACTCATCGCCGCCTGCCTTGCCCGCTGCTGGACAGGGGCTCGGCTGTTGGG
CACTGACAATTCCGTGGTGTTGTCGGGGAAGCTGACGTCCTTTCCATGGCTGCTCGCCTGTGTTGCCACC
TGGATTCTGCGCGGGACGTCCTTCTGCTACGTCCCTTCGGCCCTCAATCCAGCGGACCTTCCTTCCCGCG
GCCTGCTGCCGGCTCTGCGGCCTCTTCCGCGTCTTCGCCTTCGCCCTCAGACGAGTCGGATCTCCCTTTG
GGCCGCCTCCCCGCCTGGAATTCTACCGGGTAGGGGAGGCGCTTTTCCCAAGGCAGTCTGGAGCATGCGC
TTTAGCAGCCCCGCTGGGCACTTGGCGCTACACAAGTGGCCTCTGGCCTCGCACACATTCCACATCCACC
GGTAGGCGCCAACCGGCTCCGTTCTTTGGTGGCCCCTTCGCGCCACCTTCTACTCCTCCCCTAGTCAGGA
AGTTCCCCCCCGCCCCGCAGCTCGCGTCGTGCAGGACGTGACAAATGGAAGTAGCACGTCTCACTAGTCT
CGTGCAGATGGACAGCACCGCTGAGCAATGGAAGCGGGTAGGCCTTTGGGGCAGCGGCCAATAGCAGCTT
TGCTCCTTCGCTTTCTGGGCTCAGAGGCTGGGAAGGGGTGGGTCCGGGGGCGGGCTCAGGGGCGGGCTCA
GGGGCGGGGCGGGCGCCCGAAGGTCCTCCGGAGGCCCGGCATTCTGCACGCTTCAAAAGCGCACGTCTGC
CGCGCTGTTCTCCTCTTCCTCATCTCCGGGCCTTTCGACCTGCAGCCCAAGCTTACCATGACCGAGTACA
AGCCCACGGTGCGCCTCGCCACCCGCGACGACGTCCCCAGGGCCGTACGCACCCTCGCCGCCGCGTTCGC
CGACTACCCCGCCACGCGCCACACCGTCGATCCGGACCGCCACATCGAGCGGGTCACCGAGCTGCAAGAA
CTCTTCCTCACGCGCGTCGGGCTCGACATCGGCAAGGTGTGGGTCGCGGACGACGGCGCCGCGGTGGCGG
TCTGGACCACGCCGGAGAGCGTCGAAGCGGGGGCGGTGTTCGCCGAGATCGGCCCGCGCATGGCCGAGTT
GAGCGGTTCCCGGCTGGCCGCGCAGCAACAGATGGAAGGCCTCCTGGCGCCGCACCGGCCCAAGGAGCCC
GCGTGGTTCCTGGCCACCGTCGGCGTCTCGCCCGACCACCAGGGCAAGGGTCTGGGCAGCGCCGTCGTGC
TCCCCGGAGTGGAGGCGGCCGAGCGCGCCGGGGTGCCCGCCTTCCTGGAGACCTCCGCGCCCCGCAACCT
CCCCTTCTACGAGCGGCTCGGCTTCACCGTCACCGCCGACGTCGAGGTGCCCGAAGGACCGCGCACCTGG
TGCATGACCCGCAAGCCCGGTGCCTGACGCCCGCCCCACGACCCGCAGCGCCCGACCGAAAGGAGCGCAC
GACCCCATGCATCTCGAGGGCCCGGTACCTTTAAGACCAATGACTTACAAGGCAGCTGTAGATCTTAGCC
ACTTTTTAAAAGAAAAGGGGGGACTGGAAGGGCTAGCTCACTCCCAACGAAGACAAGATCTGCTTTTTGC
TTGTACTGGGTCTCTCTGGTTAGACCAGATCTGAGCCTGGGAGCTCTCTGGCTAACTAGGGAACCCACTG
CTTAAGCCTCAATAAAGCTTGCCTTGAGTGCTTCAAGTAGTGTGTGCCCGTCTGTTGTGTGACTCTGGTA
ACTAGAGATCCCTCAGACCCTTTTAGTCAGTGTGGAAAATCTCTAGCAGTAGTAGTTCATGTCATCTTAT
TATTCAGTATTTATAACTTGCAAAGAAATGAATATCAGAGAGTGAGAGGAACTTGTTTATTGCAGCTTAT
AATGGTTACAAATAAAGCAATAGCATCACAAATTTCACAAATAAAGCATTTTTTTCACTGCATTCTAGTT
GTGGTTTGTCCAAACTCATCAATGTATCTTATCATGTCTGGCTCTAGCTATCCCGCCCCTAACTCCGCCC
ATCCCGCCCCTAACTCCGCCCAGTTCCGCCCATTCTCCGCCCCATGGCTGACTAATTTTTTTTATTTATG
CAGAGGCCGAGGCCGCCTCGGCCTCTGAGCTATTCCAGAAGTAGTGAGGAGGCTTTTTTGGAGGCCTAGG
GACGTACCCAATTCGCCCTATAGTGAGTCGTATTACGCGCGCTCACTGGCCGTCGTTTTACAACGTCGTG
ACTGGGAAAACCCTGGCGTTACCCAACTTAATCGCCTTGCAGCACATCCCCCTTTCGCCAGCTGGCGTAA
TAGCGAAGAGGCCCGCACCGATCGCCCTTCCCAACAGTTGCGCAGCCTGAATGGCGAATGGG
[124 nt withheld, positions 6573-6696]
C
[91 nt withheld, positions 6698-6788]
A
[49 nt withheld, positions 6790-6838]
CCTTTGACGTTGGAGTCCACGTTCTTT
[37 nt withheld, positions 6866-6902]
ACCCTATCTCGGTCTATTCTTTTGATTTATAAGGGATTTTGCCGATTTCGGCCTATTGGTTAAAAAATGA
GCTGATTTAACAAAAATTTAACGCGAATTTTAACAAAATATTAACGCTTACAATTTAGGTGGCACTTTTC
GGGGAAATGTGCGCGGAACCCCTATTTGTTTATTTTTCTAAATACATTCAAATATGTATCCGCTCATGAG
ACAATAACCCTGATAAATGCTTCAATAATATTGAAAAAGGAAGAGTATGAGTATTCAACATTTCCGTGTC
GCCCTTATTCCCTTTTTTGCGGCATTTTGCCTTCCTGTTTTTGCTCACCCAGAAACGCTGGTGAAAGTAA
AAGATGCTGAAGATCAGTTGGGTGCACGAGTGGGTTACATCGAACTGGATCTCAACAGCGGTAAGATCCT
TGAGAGTTTTCGCCCCGAAGAACGTTTTCCAATGATGAGCACTTTTAAAGTTCTGCTATGTGGCGCGGTA
TTATCCCGTATTGACGCCGGGCAAGAGCAACTCGGTCGCCGCATACACTATTCTCAGAATGACTTGGTTG
AGTACTCACCAGTCACAGAAAAGCATCTTACGGATGGCATGACAGTAAGAGAATTATGCAGTGCTGCCAT
AACCATGAGTGATAACACTGCGGCCAACTTACTTCTGACAACGATCGGAGGACCGAAGGAGCTAACCGCT
TTTTTGCACAACATGGGGGATCATGTAACTCGCCTTGATCGTTGGGAACCGGAGCTGAATGAAGCCATAC
CAAACGACGAGCGTGACACCACGATGCCTGTAGCAATGGCAACAACGTTGCGCAAACTATTAACTGGCGA
ACTACTTACTCTAGCTTCCCGGCAACAATTAATAGACTGGATGGAGGCGGATAAAGTTGCAGGACCACTT
CTGCGCTCGGCCCTTCCGGCTGGCTGGTTTATTGCTGATAAATCTGGAGCCGGTGAGCGTGGGTCTCGCG
GTATCATTGCAGCACTGGGGCCAGATGGTAAGCCCTCCCGTATCGTAGTTATCTACACGACGGGGAGTCA
GGCAACTATGGATGAACGAAATAGACAGATCGCTGAGATAGGTGCCTCACTGATTAAGCATTGGTAACTG
TCAGACCAAGTTTACTCATATATACTTTAGATTGATTTAAAACTTCATTTTTAATTTAAAAGGATCTAGG
TGAAGATCCTTTTTGATAATCTCATGACCAAAATCCCTTAACGTGAGTTTTCGTTCCACTGAGCGTCAGA
CCCCGTAGAAAAGATCAAAGGATCTTCTTGAGATCCTTTTTTTCTGCGCGTAATCTGCTGCTTGCAAACA
AAAAAACCACCGCTACCAGCGGTGGTTTGTTTGCCGGATCAAGAGCTACCAACTCTTTTTCCGAAGGTAA
CTGGCTTCAGCAGAGCGCAGATACCAAATACTGTTCTTCTAGTGTAGCCGTAGTTAGGCCACCACTTCAA
GAACTCTGTAGCACCGCCTACATACCTCGCTCTGCTAATCCTGTTACCAGTGGCTGCTGCCAGTGGCGAT
AAGTCGTGTCTTACCGGGTTGGACTCAAGACGATAGTTACCGGATAAGGCGCAGCGGTCGGGCTGAACGG
GGGGTTCGTGCACACAGCCCAGCTTGGAGCGAACGACCTACACCGAACTGAGATACCTACAGCGTGAGCT
ATGAGAAAGCGCCACGCTTCCCGAAGGGAGAAAGGCGGACAGGTATCCGGTAAGCGGCAGGGTCGGAACA
GGAGAGCGCACGAGGGAGCTTCCAGGGGGAAACGCCTGGTATCTTTATAGTCCTGTCGGGTTTCGCCACC
TCTGACTTGAGCGTCGATTTTTGTGATGCTCGTCAGGGGGGCGGAGCCTATGGAAAAACGCCAGCAACGC
GGCCTTTTTACGGTTCCTGGCCTTTTGCTGGCCTTTTGCTCACATGTTCTTTCCTGCGTTATCCCCTGAT
TCTGTGGATAACCGTATTACCGCCTTTGAGTGAGCTGATACCGCTCGCCGCAGCCGAACGACCGAGCGCA
GCGAGTCAGTGAGCGAGGAAGCGGAAGAGCGCCCAATACGCAAACCGCCTCTCCCCGCGCGTTGGCCGAT
TCATTAATGCAGCTGGCACGACAGGTTTCCCGACTGGAAAGCGGGCAGTGAGCGCAACGCAATTAATGTG
AGTTAGCTCACTCATTAGGCACCCCAGGCTTTACACTTTATGCTTCCGGCTCGTATGTTGTGTGGAATTG
TGAGCGGATAACAATTTCACACAGGAAACAGCTATGACCATGATTACGCCAAGCGCGCAATTAACCCTCA
CTAAAGGGAACAAAAGCTGGAGCTGCAAGCTTAATGTAGTCTTATGCAATACTCTTGTAGTCTTGCAACA
TGGTAACGATGAGTTAGCAACATGCCTTACAAGGAGAGAAAAAGCACCGTGCATGCCGATTGGTGGAAGT
AAGGTGGTACGATCGTGCCTTATTAGGAAGGCAACAGACGGGTCTGACATGGATTGGACGAACCACTGAA
TTGCCGCATTGCAGAGATATTGTATTTAAGTGCCTAGCTCGATACATAAAC
